Addgene plasmid #136632: HK_13_Bla_Lenti_Kir2.1
Purpose: encodes Kir2.1 potassium channel for lentiviral transduction
Depositing lab: Adam Cohen. Depositing organization: Harvard University. Publication: Bioelectrical domain walls in homogeneous tissues. McNamara HM, Salegame R, Al Tanoury Z, Xu H, Begum S, Ortiz G, Pourquie O, Cohen AE. Nat Phys. 2020 Mar;16(3):357-364. doi: 10.1038/s41567-019-0765-4. Epub 2020 Jan 20. PubMed 33790984.
Backbone
  Vector backbone: Bla-CMV
  Backbone size w/o insert (bp): 7764
  Total vector size (bp): 9081
  Vector type: Mammalian Expression, Lentiviral
  Selectable markers: Blasticidin
Growth in bacteria
  Bacterial resistance: Ampicillin, 100 μg/mL
  Growth temperature: 30°C
  Growth strain: NEB Stable
  Copy number: Unknown
Gene/Insert
  Gene/Insert name: Kir2.1 (alt name: inward-rectifier potassium ion channel 2.1)
  Species: Synthetic
  Insert size (bp): 1317
Terms and licenses: Academic/Nonprofit Terms; Industry Terms: Not Available to Industry
How to cite: HK_13_Bla_Lenti_Kir2.1 was a gift from Adam Cohen (Addgene plasmid # 136632 ; http://n2t.net/addgene:136632 ; RRID:Addgene_136632)
