[The description below was written by a language model from this plasmid's Addgene catalogue record and pLannotate feature annotations shown in this document.]
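Description:
HK_13_Bla_Lenti_Kir2.1 is a 9,081 bp HIV-1-based lentiviral transfer plasmid built on a "Bla-CMV" backbone for delivering the inward-rectifier potassium channel Kir2.1 into mammalian cells. In bacteria it is maintained through a high-copy ColE1/pUC-type origin and selected with ampicillin via β-lactamase. An f1 origin, an SV40 origin and remnants of a lac/T3/T7 cloning region are also carried in the backbone. The viral portion has the layout of a third-generation, self-inactivating vector. An RSV promoter sits directly upstream of a truncated 5' LTR to drive genomic RNA production in packaging cells. It is followed by the Ψ packaging signal with a gag fragment, the Rev response element for Rev-dependent nuclear export, a cPPT/CTS element, and a ΔU3 3' LTR that disables LTR promoter activity after integration. An SV40 polyadenylation signal lies downstream.

Two expression units lie between the LTRs. A human PGK promoter drives blasticidin S deaminase, allowing blasticidin selection of transduced cells. Downstream, the CMV enhancer/promoter drives the Kir2.1 coding sequence, which the annotation matches to mouse Kcnj2, although the catalogue lists the insert species as synthetic. The insert is flanked by Gateway attB recombination scars, suggesting assembly by recombinational cloning. A V5 epitope tag is annotated just after the attB2 site, but the record does not state whether it is fused in frame to the channel. A WPRE follows to enhance transcript stability and expression. The stated purpose is lentiviral transduction of Kir2.1, and blasticidin selection makes it suited to deriving stably expressing cell populations. The associated work concerns bioelectrical patterning in tissues.
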