Features (pLannotate 1.2.2; 32 found; start..end, strand, type, name):
      1..181     +  LTR            5' LTR (truncated): truncated 5' long terminal repeat (LTR) from HIV-1
    228..353     +  misc_feature   HIV-1 Ψ: packaging signal of human immunodeficiency virus type 1
    337..700     +  CDS            HIV-1 gag (fragment): gag protein from human immunodeficiency virus 1; gag
    846..1079    +  misc_feature   RRE: The Rev response element (RRE) of HIV-1 allows for Rev-dependent mRNA export from the nucleus to the cytoplasm.
   1456..1482    +  CDS            Rev (fragment): human immunodeficiency virus 1 (HIV-1) Rev protein; rev; enhances nuclear export of unspliced and incompletely spliced viral mRNAs
   1483..1983    +  promoter       hPGK promoter: human phosphoglycerate kinase 1 promoter
   1995..2390    +  CDS            BSD: blasticidin S deaminase; Aspergillus terreus BSD; confers resistance to blasticidin
   2450..2567    +  misc_feature   cPPT/CTS: central polypurine tract and central termination sequence of HIV-1
   2684..2987    +  enhancer       CMV enhancer: human cytomegalovirus immediate early enhancer
   2988..3191    +  promoter       CMV promoter: human cytomegalovirus (CMV) immediate early promoter
   3214..3238    +  protein_bind   attB1: mutant version of attB; recombination site for the Gateway® BP reaction BP Clonase™
   3280..3300    +  protein_bind   attB5: mutant version of attB; core recombination site for the Gateway® BP reaction BP Clonase™
   3306..4589    +  CDS            Kcnj2: KCNJ2_MOUSE - Also known as Irk1. Experimental evidence at protein level: Swiss-Prot protein existence level 1. Probably participates in establishing action potential waveform and excitability of neuronal and muscle tissues. Inward rectifier potassium channels are characterized by a greater tendency to allow potassium to flow into the cell rather than out of it. Their voltage dependence is regulated by the concentration of extracellular potassium; as external potassium is raised, the voltage range of the channel opening shifts to more positive voltages. The inward rectification is mainly due t
   4598..4622    -  protein_bind   attB2: mutant version of attB; recombination site for the Gateway® BP reaction BP Clonase™
   4624..4665    +  CDS            V5 tag: epitope tag from simian virus 5
   4707..5295    +  misc_feature   WPRE: woodchuck hepatitis virus posttranscriptional regulatory element
   5346..5365    +  misc_feature   cPPT/CTS (fragment): central polypurine tract and central termination sequence of HIV-1
   5367..5600    +  LTR            3' LTR (ΔU3): self-inactivating 3' long terminal repeat (LTR) from HIV-1
   5678..5799    +  polyA_signal   SV40 poly(A) signal: SV40 polyadenylation signal
   5839..5974    +  rep_origin     SV40 ori: SV40 origin of replication
   5995..6013    -  promoter       T7 promoter: promoter for bacteriophage T7 RNA polymerase
   6021..6176    +  CDS            lacZα (fragment): LacZα fragment of β-galactosidase; lacZ fragment
   6181..6609    +  rep_origin     f1 ori (sequence partly withheld): f1 bacteriophage origin of replication; arrow indicates direction of (+) strand synthesis
   6662..6766    +  promoter       AmpR promoter: bla
   6767..7627    +  CDS            AmpR: β-lactamase; bla; confers resistance to ampicillin, carbenicillin, and related antibiotics
   7798..8386    +  rep_origin     ori: high-copy-number ColE1/pMB1/pBR322/pUC origin of replication
   8569..8661    +  CDS            lacI (fragment): lac repressor; lacI; The lac repressor binds to the lac operator to inhibit transcription in E. coli. This inhibition can be relieved by adding lactose or isopropyl-β-D-thiogalactopyranoside (IPTG).
   8674..8695    +  protein_bind   CAP binding site: CAP binding activates transcription in the presence of cAMP. E. coli catabolite activator protein
   8710..8740    +  promoter       lac promoter: promoter for the E. coli lac operon
   8748..8764    +  protein_bind   lac operator: The lac repressor binds to the lac operator to inhibit transcription in E. coli. This inhibition can be relieved by adding lactose or isopropyl-β-D-thiogalactopyranoside (IPTG). lac repressor encoded by lacI
   8809..8827    +  promoter       T3 promoter: promoter for bacteriophage T3 RNA polymerase
   8855..9081    +  promoter       RSV promoter: Rous sarcoma virus enhancer/promoter
>Addgene plasmid #136632 | HK_13_Bla_Lenti_Kir2.1 | addgene full sequence | sequence record 272635 | Addgene NGS Result
GGGTCTCTCTGGTTAGACCAGATCTGAGCCTGGGAGCTCTCTGGCTAACTAGGGAACCCACTGCTTAAGC
CTCAATAAAGCTTGCCTTGAGTGCTTCAAGTAGTGTGTGCCCGTCTGTTGTGTGACTCTGGTAACTAGAG
ATCCCTCAGACCCTTTTAGTCAGTGTGGAAAATCTCTAGCAGTGGCGCCCGAACAGGGACTTGAAAGCGA
AAGGGAAACCAGAGGAGCTCTCTCGACGCAGGACTCGGCTTGCTGAAGCGCGCACGGCAAGAGGCGAGGG
GCGGCGACTGGTGAGTACGCCAAAAATTTTGACTAGCGGAGGCTAGAAGGAGAGAGATGGGTGCGAGAGC
GTCAGTATTAAGCGGGGGAGAATTAGATCGCGATGGGAAAAAATTCGGTTAAGGCCAGGGGGAAAGAAAA
AATATAAATTAAAACATATAGTATGGGCAAGCAGGGAGCTAGAACGATTCGCAGTTAATCCTGGCCTGTT
AGAAACATCAGAAGGCTGTAGACAAATACTGGGACAGCTACAACCATCCCTTCAGACAGGATCAGAAGAA
CTTAGATCATTATATAATACAGTAGCAACCCTCTATTGTGTGCATCAAAGGATAGAGATAAAAGACACCA
AGGAAGCTTTAGACAAGATAGAGGAAGAGCAAAACAAAAGTAAGACCACCGCACAGCAAGCGGCCGCTGA
TCTTCAGACCTGGAGGAGGAGATATGAGGGACAATTGGAGAAGTGAATTATATAAATATAAAGTAGTAAA
AATTGAACCATTAGGAGTAGCACCCACCAAGGCAAAGAGAAGAGTGGTGCAGAGAGAAAAAAGAGCAGTG
GGAATAGGAGCTTTGTTCCTTGGGTTCTTGGGAGCAGCAGGAAGCACTATGGGCGCAGCGTCAATGACGC
TGACGGTACAGGCCAGACAATTATTGTCTGGTATAGTGCAGCAGCAGAACAATTTGCTGAGGGCTATTGA
GGCGCAACAGCATCTGTTGCAACTCACAGTCTGGGGCATCAAGCAGCTCCAGGCAAGAATCCTGGCTGTG
GAAAGATACCTAAAGGATCAACAGCTCCTGGGGATTTGGGGTTGCTCTGGAAAACTCATTTGCACCACTG
CTGTGCCTTGGAATGCTAGTTGGAGTAATAAATCTCTGGAACAGATTTGGAATCACACGACCTGGATGGA
GTGGGACAGAGAAATTAACAATTACACAAGCTTAATACACTCCTTAATTGAAGAATCGCAAAACCAGCAA
GAAAAGAATGAACAAGAATTATTGGAATTAGATAAATGGGCAAGTTTGTGGAATTGGTTTAACATAACAA
ATTGGCTGTGGTATATAAAATTATTCATAATGATAGTAGGAGGCTTGGTAGGTTTAAGAATAGTTTTTGC
TGTACTTTCTATAGTGAATAGAGTTAGGCAGGGATATTCACCATTATCGTTTCAGACCCACCTCCCAACC
CCGAGGGGACCCTTGCGCCTTTTCCAAGGCAGCCCTGGGTTTGCGCAGGGACGCGGCTGCTCTGGGCGTG
GTTCCGGGAAACGCAGCGGCGCCGACCCTGGGTCTCGCACATTCTTCACGTCCGTTCGCAGCGTCACCCG
GATCTTCGCCGCTACCCTTGTGGGCCCCCCGGCGACGCTTCCTGCTCCGCCCCTAAGTCGGGAAGGTTCC
TTGCGGTTCGCGGCGTGCCGGACGTGACAAACGGAAGCCGCACGTCTCACTAGTACCCTCGCAGACGGAC
AGCGCCAGGGAGCAATGGCAGCGCGCCGACCGCGATGGGCTGTGGCCAATAGCGGCTGCTCAGCAGGGCG
CGCCGAGAGCAGCGGCCGGGAAGGGGCGGTGCGGGAGGCGGGGTGTGGGGCGGTAGTGTGGGCCCTGTTC
CTGCCCGCGCGGTGTTCCGCATTCTGCAAGCCTCCGGAGCGCACGTCGGCAGTCGGCTCCCTCGTTGACC
GAATCACCGACCTCTCTCCCCAGGGGGTACCACCATGGCCAAGCCTTTGTCTCAAGAAGAATCCACCCTC
ATTGAAAGAGCAACGGCTACAATCAACAGCATCCCCATCTCTGAAGACTACAGCGTCGCCAGCGCAGCTC
TCTCTAGCGACGGCCGCATCTTCACTGGTGTCAATGTATATCATTTTACTGGGGGACCTTGTGCAGAACT
CGTGGTGCTGGGCACTGCTGCTGCTGCGGCAGCTGGCAACCTGACTTGTATCGTCGCGATCGGAAATGAG
AACAGGGGCATCTTGAGCCCCTGCGGACGGTGCCGACAGGTGCTTCTCGATCTGCATCCTGGGATCAAAG
CCATAGTGAAGGACAGTGATGGACAGCCGACGGCAGTTGGGATTCGTGAATTGCTGCCCTCTGGTTATGT
GTGGGAGGGCCTGCAGCTGCAGTAGTAAGAATTCTAGATCTTGAGACAAATGGCAGTATTCATCCACAAT
TTTAAAAGAAAAGGGGGGATTGGGGGGTACAGTGCAGGGGAAAGAATAGTAGACATAATAGCAACAGACA
TACAAACTAAAGAATTACAAAAACAAATTACAAAAATTCAAAATTTTCGGGTTTATTACAGGGACAGCAG
AGATCCACTTTGGCGCCGGCTCGAGGGGGCCCGGGGTTATTAATAGTAATCAATTACGGGGTCATTAGTT
CATAGCCCATATATGGAGTTCCGCGTTACATAACTTACGGTAAATGGCCCGCCTGGCTGACCGCCCAACG
ACCCCCGCCCATTGACGTCAATAATGACGTATGTTCCCATAGTAACGCCAATAGGGACTTTCCATTGACG
TCAATGGGTGGAGTATTTACGGTAAACTGCCCACTTGGCAGTACATCAAGTGTATCATATGCCAAGTACG
CCCCCTATTGACGTCAATGACGGTAAATGGCCCGCCTGGCATTATGCCCAGTACATGACCTTATGGGACT
TTCCTACTTGGCAGTACATCTACGTATTAGTCATCGCTATTACCATGGTGATGCGGTTTTGGCAGTACAT
CAATGGGCGTGGATAGCGGTTTGACTCACGGGGATTTCCAAGTCTCCACCCCATTGACGTCAATGGGAGT
TTGTTTTGGCACCAAAATCAACGGGACTTTCCAAAATGTCGTAACAACTCCGCCCCATTGACGCAAATGG
GCGGTAGGCGTGTACGGTGGGAGGTCTATATAAGCAGAGCTCTCTGGCTAACTGTCGGGATCAACAAGTT
TGTACAAAAAAGCAGGCTGGCGCCGGAACCAATTCAGTCGACTGGATCCGCCACCATGCCAACTTTGTAT
ACAAAAGTTGCCGCCATGGGCAGTGTGAGAACCAACCGCTACAGCATCGTCTCTTCGGAGGAAGATGGCA
TGAAGCTGGCCACTATGGCAGTTGCCAATGGCTTTGGGAATGGCAAGAGTAAAGTCCATACCCGACAACA
GTGCAGGAGCCGCTTTGTGAAGAAAGATGGTCATTGCAATGTTCAGTTTATCAACGTGGGTGAGAAGGGA
CAGAGGTACCTGGCAGACATCTTTACTACCTGTGTCGACATCCGCTGGAGGTGGATGCTGGTTATCTTCT
GTCTTGCCTTCGTGCTCTCCTGGCTGTTCTTTGGCTGTGTGTTTTGGTTGATAGCCCTGCTCCATGGGGA
TCTAGATACTTCTAAAGTGAGCAAAGCATGCGTGTCAGAGGTCAACAGCTTCACGGCTGCCTTCCTCTTC
TCCATCGAGACCCAGACAACCATTGGCTATGGTTTCAGGTGTGTGACAGACGAGTGCCCAATTGCTGTCT
TCATGGTGGTATTCCAGTCAATCGTAGGCTGCATCATTGACGCCTTCATCATTGGTGCAGTCATGGCGAA
GATGGCAAAGCCAAAGAAGAGAAATGAGACTCTTGTCTTCAGTCACAATGCTGTGATTGCCATGAGGGAT
GGCAAACTCTGCTTGATGTGGAGAGTGGGTAACCTTCGAAAGAGCCACCTTGTGGAAGCTCATGTCCGGG
CACAGCTTCTCAAATCTAGGATCACTTCAGAAGGGGAGTATATCCCTTTGGACCAGATAGACATCAATGT
TGGTTTTGATAGTGGAATTGACCGCATATTTCTAGTGTCCCCCATCACTATCGTTCACGAAATAGATGAA
GACAGCCCTTTATATGACTTGAGTAAGCAGGACATTGACAATGCAGACTTTGAAATTGTTGTCATACTGG
AAGGCATGGTGGAGGCGACTGCCATGACAACTCAATGCCGGAGTTCGTATCTGGCCAATGAAATTCTCTG
GGGTCACCGCTATGAGCCAGTGCTCTTTGAAGAGAAACACTACTATAAAGTAGACTATTCAAGATTCCAT
AAGACTTATGAAGTACCTAACACCCCCCTTTGTAGTGCCAGAGACTTAGCAGAGAAGAAATACATCCTTT
CAAATGCAAATTCATTTTGCTATGAAAATGAAGTTGCCCTAACAAGCAAAGAGGAAGAGGAGGATAGTGA
GAACGGAGTCCCAGAGAGCACAAGCACAGACTCACCTCCTGGCATAGATCTCCACAACCAGGCAAGCGTA
CCTCTAGAGCCCAGGCCCTTAAGGCGAGAATCGGAGATATGATCTAGACCCAGCTTTCTTGTACAAAGTG
GTTGGTAAGCCTATCCCTAACCCTCTCCTCGGTCTCGATTCTACGTAGTAATGAGCTAGCGCTAACCGGT
GGCGCGTTAAGTCGACAATCAACCTCTGGATTACAAAATTTGTGAAAGATTGACTGGTATTCTTAACTAT
GTTGCTCCTTTTACGCTATGTGGATACGCTGCTTTAATGCCTTTGTATCATGCTATTGCTTCCCGTATGG
CTTTCATTTTCTCCTCCTTGTATAAATCCTGGTTGCTGTCTCTTTATGAGGAGTTGTGGCCCGTTGTCAG
GCAACGTGGCGTGGTGTGCACTGTGTTTGCTGACGCAACCCCCACTGGTTGGGGCATTGCCACCACCTGT
CAGCTCCTTTCCGGGACTTTCGCTTTCCCCCTCCCTATTGCCACGGCGGAACTCATCGCCGCCTGCCTTG
CCCGCTGCTGGACAGGGGCTCGGCTGTTGGGCACTGACAATTCCGTGGTGTTGTCGGGGAAATCATCGTC
CTTTCCTTGGCTGCTCGCCTGTGTTGCCACCTGGATTCTGCGCGGGACGTCCTTCTGCTACGTCCCTTCG
GCCCTCAATCCAGCGGACCTTCCTTCCCGCGGCCTGCTGCCGGCTCTGCGGCCTCTTCCGCGTCTTCGCC
TTCGCCCTCAGACGAGTCGGATCTCCCTTTGGGCCGCCTCCCCGCGTCGACTTTAAGACCAATGACTTAC
AAGGCAGCTGTAGATCTTAGCCACTTTTTAAAAGAAAAGGGGGGACTGGAAGGGCTAATTCACTCCCAAC
GAAGACAAGATCTGCTTTTTGCTTGTACTGGGTCTCTCTGGTTAGACCAGATCTGAGCCTGGGAGCTCTC
TGGCTAACTAGGGAACCCACTGCTTAAGCCTCAATAAAGCTTGCCTTGAGTGCTTCAAGTAGTGTGTGCC
CGTCTGTTGTGTGACTCTGGTAACTAGAGATCCCTCAGACCCTTTTAGTCAGTGTGGAAAATCTCTAGCA
GTACGTATAGTAGTTCATGTCATCTTATTATTCAGTATTTATAACTTGCAAAGAAATGAATATCAGAGAG
TGAGAGGAACTTGTTTATTGCAGCTTATAATGGTTACAAATAAAGCAATAGCATCACAAATTTCACAAAT
AAAGCATTTTTTTCACTGCATTCTAGTTGTGGTTTGTCCAAACTCATCAATGTATCTTATCATGTCTGGC
TCTAGCTATCCCGCCCCTAACTCCGCCCATCCCGCCCCTAACTCCGCCCAGTTCCGCCCATTCTCCGCCC
CATGGCTGACTAATTTTTTTTATTTATGCAGAGGCCGAGGCCGCCTCGGCCTCTGAGCTATTCCAGAAGT
AGTGAGGAGGCTTTTTTGGAGGCCTAGGGACGTACCCAATTCGCCCTATAGTGAGTCGTATTACGCGCGC
TCACTGGCCGTCGTTTTACAACGTCGTGACTGGGAAAACCCTGGCGTTACCCAACTTAATCGCCTTGCAG
CACATCCCCCTTTCGCCAGCTGGCGTAATAGCGAAGAGGCCCGCACCGATCGCCCTTCCCAACAGTTGCG
CAGCCTGAATGGCGAATGGG
[124 nt withheld, positions 6181-6304]
C
[91 nt withheld, positions 6306-6396]
A
[49 nt withheld, positions 6398-6446]
CCTTTGACGTTGGAGTCCACGTTCTTT
[37 nt withheld, positions 6474-6510]
ACCCTATCTCGGTCTATTCTTTTGATTTATAAGGGATTTTGCCGATTTCGGCCTATTGGTTAAAAAATGA
GCTGATTTAACAAAAATTTAACGCGAATTTTAACAAAATATTAACGCTTACAATTTAGGTGGCACTTTTC
GGGGAAATGTGCGCGGAACCCCTATTTGTTTATTTTTCTAAATACATTCAAATATGTATCCGCTCATGAG
ACAATAACCCTGATAAATGCTTCAATAATATTGAAAAAGGAAGAGTATGAGTATTCAACATTTCCGTGTC
GCCCTTATTCCCTTTTTTGCGGCATTTTGCCTTCCTGTTTTTGCTCACCCAGAAACGCTGGTGAAAGTAA
AAGATGCTGAAGATCAGTTGGGTGCACGAGTGGGTTACATCGAACTGGATCTCAACAGCGGTAAGATCCT
TGAGAGTTTTCGCCCCGAAGAACGTTTTCCAATGATGAGCACTTTTAAAGTTCTGCTATGTGGCGCGGTA
TTATCCCGTATTGACGCCGGGCAAGAGCAACTCGGTCGCCGCATACACTATTCTCAGAATGACTTGGTTG
AGTACTCACCAGTCACAGAAAAGCATCTTACGGATGGCATGACAGTAAGAGAATTATGCAGTGCTGCCAT
AACCATGAGTGATAACACTGCGGCCAACTTACTTCTGACAACGATCGGAGGACCGAAGGAGCTAACCGCT
TTTTTGCACAACATGGGGGATCATGTAACTCGCCTTGATCGTTGGGAACCGGAGCTGAATGAAGCCATAC
CAAACGACGAGCGTGACACCACGATGCCTGTAGCAATGGCAACAACGTTGCGCAAACTATTAACTGGCGA
ACTACTTACTCTAGCTTCCCGGCAACAATTAATAGACTGGATGGAGGCGGATAAAGTTGCAGGACCACTT
CTGCGCTCGGCCCTTCCGGCTGGCTGGTTTATTGCTGATAAATCTGGAGCCGGTGAGCGTGGGTCTCGCG
GTATCATTGCAGCACTGGGGCCAGATGGTAAGCCCTCCCGTATCGTAGTTATCTACACGACGGGGAGTCA
GGCAACTATGGATGAACGAAATAGACAGATCGCTGAGATAGGTGCCTCACTGATTAAGCATTGGTAACTG
TCAGACCAAGTTTACTCATATATACTTTAGATTGATTTAAAACTTCATTTTTAATTTAAAAGGATCTAGG
TGAAGATCCTTTTTGATAATCTCATGACCAAAATCCCTTAACGTGAGTTTTCGTTCCACTGAGCGTCAGA
CCCCGTAGAAAAGATCAAAGGATCTTCTTGAGATCCTTTTTTTCTGCGCGTAATCTGCTGCTTGCAAACA
AAAAAACCACCGCTACCAGCGGTGGTTTGTTTGCCGGATCAAGAGCTACCAACTCTTTTTCCGAAGGTAA
CTGGCTTCAGCAGAGCGCAGATACCAAATACTGTTCTTCTAGTGTAGCCGTAGTTAGGCCACCACTTCAA
GAACTCTGTAGCACCGCCTACATACCTCGCTCTGCTAATCCTGTTACCAGTGGCTGCTGCCAGTGGCGAT
AAGTCGTGTCTTACCGGGTTGGACTCAAGACGATAGTTACCGGATAAGGCGCAGCGGTCGGGCTGAACGG
GGGGTTCGTGCACACAGCCCAGCTTGGAGCGAACGACCTACACCGAACTGAGATACCTACAGCGTGAGCT
ATGAGAAAGCGCCACGCTTCCCGAAGGGAGAAAGGCGGACAGGTATCCGGTAAGCGGCAGGGTCGGAACA
GGAGAGCGCACGAGGGAGCTTCCAGGGGGAAACGCCTGGTATCTTTATAGTCCTGTCGGGTTTCGCCACC
TCTGACTTGAGCGTCGATTTTTGTGATGCTCGTCAGGGGGGCGGAGCCTATGGAAAAACGCCAGCAACGC
GGCCTTTTTACGGTTCCTGGCCTTTTGCTGGCCTTTTGCTCACATGTTCTTTCCTGCGTTATCCCCTGAT
TCTGTGGATAACCGTATTACCGCCTTTGAGTGAGCTGATACCGCTCGCCGCAGCCGAACGACCGAGCGCA
GCGAGTCAGTGAGCGAGGAAGCGGAAGAGCGCCCAATACGCAAACCGCCTCTCCCCGCGCGTTGGCCGAT
TCATTAATGCAGCTGGCACGACAGGTTTCCCGACTGGAAAGCGGGCAGTGAGCGCAACGCAATTAATGTG
AGTTAGCTCACTCATTAGGCACCCCAGGCTTTACACTTTATGCTTCCGGCTCGTATGTTGTGTGGAATTG
TGAGCGGATAACAATTTCACACAGGAAACAGCTATGACCATGATTACGCCAAGCGCGCAATTAACCCTCA
CTAAAGGGAACAAAAGCTGGAGCTGCAAGCTTAATGTAGTCTTATGCAATACTCTTGTAGTCTTGCAACA
TGGTAACGATGAGTTAGCAACATGCCTTACAAGGAGAGAAAAAGCACCGTGCATGCCGATTGGTGGAAGT
AAGGTGGTACGATCGTGCCTTATTAGGAAGGCAACAGACGGGTCTGACATGGATTGGACGAACCACTGAA
TTGCCGCATTGCAGAGATATTGTATTTAAGTGCCTAGCTCGATACATAAAC
